Addgene plasmid #88594: pDONR223-ZNF221
Purpose: Donor Vector containing ZNF221 transcription factor, part of the Human TFome Collection
Depositing lab: Marc Vidal. Depositing organization: Dana-Farber Cancer Institute. Publication: A comprehensive library of human transcription factors for cell fate engineering. Ng AHM, Khoshakhlagh P, Rojo Arias JE, Pasquini G, Wang K, Swiersy A, Shipman SL, Appleton E, Kiaee K, Kohman RE, Vernet A, Dysart M, Leeper K, Saylor W, Huang JY, Graveline A, Taipale J, Hill DE, Vidal M, Melero-Martin JM, Busskamp V, Church GM. Nat Biotechnol. 2021 Apr;39(4):510-519. doi: 10.1038/s41587-020-0742-6. Epub 2020 Nov 30. PubMed 33257861.
Backbone
  Vector backbone: pDONR223
  Backbone manufacturer: Invitrogen
  Backbone size w/o insert (bp): 3000
  Vector type: Gateway Donor Vector
Growth in bacteria
  Bacterial resistance: Spectinomycin, 50 μg/mL
  Growth temperature: 37°C
  Growth strain: DH5alpha
  Copy number: High Copy
Gene/Insert
  Gene/Insert name: ZNF221
  Species: H. sapiens (human)
  Insert size (bp): 1854
  Mutation: Last nucleotide of stop codon removed to allow for Gateway C-terminal fusions
  Entrez Gene: ZNF221
  Cloning method: Gateway Cloning
  Sequencing primers: 5′ M13F(-21); 3′ M13R
Terms and licenses: Academic/Nonprofit Terms; Industry Terms: Not Available to Industry
Depositor comments: Represents the ORFeome subset of the TFome
How to cite: pDONR223-ZNF221 was a gift from Marc Vidal (Addgene plasmid # 88594 ; http://n2t.net/addgene:88594 ; RRID:Addgene_88594)
