[The description below was written by a language model from this plasmid's Addgene catalogue record.]
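Description:
pDONR223-ZNF221 is a Gateway donor-backbone plasmid carrying the open reading frame of the human zinc finger transcription factor ZNF221. It is built on the Invitrogen pDONR223 backbone (about 3 kb without insert), is maintained as a high-copy plasmid in standard E. coli cloning strains, and is selected with spectinomycin. The record does not include a feature table, so the origin of replication and the exact recombination sites flanking the insert are not itemised. As a Gateway-cloned ORF in a donor backbone, it functions as an entry clone, in which the insert is normally flanked by att sites that allow recombinational transfer into destination vectors. M13 forward and reverse priming sites on either side of the insert are listed for sequence verification.

The insert is 1,854 bp of human ZNF221 coding sequence, with one deliberate modification: the last nucleotide of the stop codon has been removed. This leaves the reading frame open at the 3′ end, so that after transfer into a suitable destination vector the protein can be expressed as a C-terminal fusion to a tag or reporter supplied by that vector. No promoter for expression of the ORF is stated. This is consistent with the plasmid's role as a shuttle and storage clone rather than an expression construct, since regulatory elements would come from the chosen destination vector.

The plasmid belongs to the Human TFome Collection, a comprehensive library of human transcription factors assembled for cell fate engineering, and is noted as part of the ORFeome-derived subset of that collection. Its typical use is as a source clone for moving ZNF221 into expression vectors for individual or library-scale overexpression studies.
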