>Addgene plasmid #88594 | pDONR223-ZNF221 | depositor partial sequence | sequence record 172198 | insert
ATGATTTCACCTTCACTTGAACTGCTTCATTCAGGACTCTGCAAATTCCCTGAAGTAGAAGGAAAAATGA
CCACATTCAAAGAGGCAGTGACATTCAAGGATGTGGCTGTGGTCTTCACTGAGGAGGAGCTGGGGCTGCT
GGACCCTGCCCAGAGGAAGCTGTACCGAGATGTGATGCTAGAGAACTTCAGGAACCTGCTCTCAGTAGGG
AATCAACCATTCCACCAAGATACTTTCCACTTCTTAGGGAAGGAAAAGTTTTGGAAGATGAAGACAACAA
GCCAAAGAGAAGGGAATTCAGGAGGCAAGATCCAAATTGAGATGGAGACTGTTCCAGAAGCAGGACCACA
TGAAGAGTGGTCCTGTCAGCAAATATGGGAACAAATTGCAAGTGACCTAACCAGGTCTCAAAACTCCATA
AGGAACAGCTCTCAGTTCTTCAAAGAAGGTGATGTCCCCTGCCAGATTGAGGCAAGACTATCTATAAGTC
ACGTGCAACAGAAACCTTACCGTTGTAATGAATGTAAACAGTCCATCAGTGATGTTTCTGTCTTTGATCT
TCATCAACAATCACACTCAGGAGAGAAATCTCATACATGTGGTGAGTGTGGAAAAAGCTTCTGTTACAGC
CCAGCCCTTCATATTCATCAGAGAGTCCATATGGGAGAAAAATGCTATAAGTGTGATGTGTGTGGTAAGG
AATTTAATCAGAGCTCACATCTGCAAACTCATCAGAGAGTCCATACTGGAGAGAAACCATTCAAACGTGG
GCAATGTGGGAAAGGCTTCCATAGTAGATCAGCACTTAATGTTCATTGCAAATTGCACACAGGAGAGAAA
CCTTATAATTGTGAGGAATGTGGGAAAGCCTTCATTCATGATTCACAGCTTCAGGAACATCAGAGAATCC
ATACTGGGGAGAAGCCATTCAAATGTGATATATGTGGTAAGAGCTTCCGTGTTAGATCAAGACTTAATAG
GCATTCCATGGTTCACACAGGAGAAAAACCATTCAGATGTGATACATGTGGCAAGAACTTTCGTCAGAGA
TCAGCACTTAATAGTCATTCCATGGTCCACATAGAAGAGAAGCCATACAAATGTGAGCAATGTGGAAAAG
GCTTCATTTGTAGGCGAGATTTTTGTAAGCATCAGATGGTCCACACAGGAGAGAAACCATATAATTGTAA
AGAATGTGGGAAGACCTTCAGATGGTCCTCATGTCTTTTGAACCATCAGCAAGTCCACAGTGGACAAAAA
TCCTTCAAATGTGAAGAATGTGGGAAGGGATTTTATACAAATTCACGACGATCTTCCCATCAGAGATCCC
ACAATGGAGAAAAGCCATATAACTGTGAGGAGTGTGGTAAGGACTATAAAAGGAGGTTGGATCTTGAGTT
TCACCAGAGGGTCCACACGGGTGAGAGACCCTATAATTGTAAGGAATGTGGCAAGAGCTTTGGCTGGGCC
TCCTGTCTTTTGAAACATCAGAGACTCCACAGTGGGGAAAAACCTTTCAAATGTGAAGAGTGTGGAAAGA
GATTTACTCAGAGTACACAACTTCATTCCCATCAGACATGCCATACTGGAGAAAAGCTATACAAATGTGA
GCAGTGTGAGAAGGGGTACAACAGTAAATTTAATCTTGACATGCACCAGAGGGTCCACAGGGGAGAGCGA
CCCTATAATTGTAAGGAATGTGGAAAGAGCTTTGGCTGGGCTTCATGTCTTTTGAAACATCAGAGACTCC
ACAGTGGAGAAAAGCCATTGAAATCTGGAGTGTGGGAAGAGATCTACTCAGAATTCACAGCTTCATTTAC
ATCAGTAAGTCTATGTGGGAGAAAAGCCATATAA
